>Addgene plasmid #174461 | pFX-mCherry-Rab11 | addgene full sequence | sequence record 354722 | Addgene NGS Result
TAGTTATTAATAGTAATCAATTACGGGGTCATTAGTTCATAGCCCATATATGGAGTTCCGCGTTACATAA
CTTACGGTAAATGGCCCGCCTGGCTGACCGCCCAACGACCCCCGCCCATTGACGTCAATAATGACGTATG
TTCCCATAGTAACGCCAATAGGGACTTTCCATTGACGTCAATGGGTGGAGTATTTACGGTAAACTGCCCA
CTTGGCAGTACATCAAGTGTATCATATGCCAAGTACGCCCCCTATTGACGTCAATGACGGTAAATGGCCC
GCCTGGCATTATGCCCAGTACATGACCTTATGGGACTTTCCTACTTGGCAGTACATCTACGTATTAGTCA
TCGCTATTACCATGGTGATGCGGTTTTGGCAGTACATCAATGGGCGTGGATAGCGGTTTGACTCACGGGG
ATTTCCAAGTCTCCACCCCATTGACGTCAATGGGAGTTTGTTTTGGCACCAAAATCAACGGGACTTTCCA
AAATGTCGTAACAACTCCGCCCCATTGACGCAAATGGGCGGTAGGCGTGTACGGTGGGAGGTCTATATAA
GCAGAGCTGGTTTAGTGAACCGTCAGATCCGCTAGCGCTACCGGTTCTAGAGCCATGGAATTCACCATGG
TGAGCAAGGGCGAGGAGGATAACATGGCCATCATCAAGGAGTTCATGCGCTTCAAGGTGCACATGGAGGG
CTCCGTGAACGGCCACGAGTTCGAGATCGAGGGCGAGGGCGAGGGCCGCCCCTACGAGGGCACCCAGACC
GCCAAGCTGAAGGTGACCAAGGGTGGCCCCCTGCCCTTCGCCTGGGACATCCTGTCCCCTCAGTTCATGT
ACGGCTCCAAGGCCTACGTGAAGCACCCCGCCGACATCCCCGACTACTTGAAGCTGTCCTTCCCCGAGGG
CTTCAAGTGGGAGCGCGTGATGAACTTCGAGGACGGCGGCGTGGTGACCGTGACCCAGGACTCCTCCCTG
CAGGACGGCGAGTTCATCTACAAGGTGAAGCTGCGCGGCACCAACTTCCCCTCCGACGGCCCCGTAATGC
AGAAGAAGACCATGGGCTGGGAGGCCTCCTCCGAGCGGATGTACCCCGAGGACGGCGCCCTGAAGGGCGA
GATCAAGCAGAGGCTGAAGCTGAAGGACGGCGGCCACTACGACGCTGAGGTCAAGACCACCTACAAGGCC
AAGAAGCCCGTGCAGCTGCCCGGCGCCTACAACGTCAACATCAAGTTGGACATCACCTCCCACAACGAGG
ACTACACCATCGTGGAACAGTACGAACGCGCCGAGGGCCGCCACTCCACCGGCGGCATGGACGAGCTGTA
CAAGGGAGGCTCCGGAGGAAGATCTGGAGGATCCGGAGGACTCGAGGCCACCATGGGCACCCGCGACGAC
GAGTACGACTACCTCTTTAAAGTTGTCCTTATTGGAGATTCTGGTGTTGGGAAGAGTAACCTCCTGTCTC
GATTTACTCGGAATGAGTTTAATCTGGAAAGCAAGAGTACCATTGGAGTAGAATTTGCAACAAGAAGCAT
CCAGGTTGATGGGAAAACAATAAAGGCACAGATATGGGACACAGCAGGGCAGGAGCGGTACAGGGCTATA
ACGTCTGCATACTATCGTGGAGCAGTAGGTGCCTTATTGGTTTATGACATTGCTAAGCATCTCACATATG
AAAATGTAGAACGATGGCTGAAAGAACTGAGAGATCATGCTGATAGTAACATTGTTATCATGCTTGTGGG
CAATAAGAGTGATTTACGTCATCTCAGGGCAGTTCCTACAGATGAAGCAAGAGCATTTGCAGAGAAGAAT
GGTTTGTCGTTCATTGAGACATCTGCTCTAGATTCTACAAATGTTGAAGCTGCTTTTCAGACAATTCTAA
CAGAGATATACCGCATTGTTTCTCAGAAGCAAATGTCAGACAGACGTGAAAATGACATGTCTCCAAGCAA
CAATGCGGTTCCTATTCATGTCCCACCCACCACTGAGAACAAGCCAAAGGTGCAGTGCTGTCAGAACATC
TAAGCGGCCGCTGACTGACTGAAGATCCACCGGATCTAGATAACTGATCATAATCAGCCATACCACATTT
GTAGAGGTTTTACTTGCTTTAAAAAACCTCCCACACCTCCCCCTGAACCTGAAACATAAAATGAATGCAA
TTGTTGTTGTTAACTTGTTTATTGCAGCTTATAATGGTTACAAATAAAGCAATAGCATCACAAATTTCAC
AAATAAAGCATTTTTTTCACTGCATTCTAGTTGTGGTTTGTCCAAACTCATCAATGTATCTTAAGGCGTA
AATTGTAAGCGTTAATATTTTGTTAAAATTCGCGTTAAATTTTTGTTAAATCAGCTCATTTTTTAACCAA
TAGGCCGAAATCGGCAAAATCCCTTATAAATCAAAAGAATAGACCGAGATAGGGT
[37 nt withheld, positions 2436-2472]
AAAGAACGTGGACTCCAACGTCAAAGG
[49 nt withheld, positions 2500-2548]
T
[91 nt withheld, positions 2550-2640]
G
[124 nt withheld, positions 2642-2765]
CAGGTGGCACTTTTCGGGGAAATGTGCGCGGAACCCCTATTTGTTTATTTTTCTAAATACATTCAAATAT
GTATCCGCTCATGAGACAATAACCCTGATAAATGCTTCAATAATATTGAAAAAGGAAGAGTCCTGAGGCG
GAAAGAACCAGCTGTGGAATGTGTGTCAGTTAGGGTGTGGAAAGTCCCCAGGCTCCCCAGCAGGCAGAAG
TATGCAAAGCATGCATCTCAATTAGTCAGCAACCAGGTGTGGAAAGTCCCCAGGCTCCCCAGCAGGCAGA
AGTATGCAAAGCATGCATCTCAATTAGTCAGCAACCATAGTCCCGCCCCTAACTCCGCCCATCCCGCCCC
TAACTCCGCCCAGTTCCGCCCATTCTCCGCCCCATGGCTGACTAATTTTTTTTATTTATGCAGAGGCCGA
GGCCGCCTCGGCCTCTGAGCTATTCCAGAAGTAGTGAGGAGGCTTTTTTGGAGGCCTAGGCTTTTGCAAA
GATCGATCAAGAGACAGGATGAGGATCGTTTCGCATGATTGAACAAGATGGATTGCACGCAGGTTCTCCG
GCCGCTTGGGTGGAGAGGCTATTCGGCTATGACTGGGCACAACAGACAATCGGCTGCTCTGATGCCGCCG
TGTTCCGGCTGTCAGCGCAGGGGCGCCCGGTTCTTTTTGTCAAGACCGACCTGTCCGGTGCCCTGAATGA
ACTGCAAGACGAGGCAGCGCGGCTATCGTGGCTGGCCACGACGGGCGTTCCTTGCGCAGCTGTGCTCGAC
GTTGTCACTGAAGCGGGAAGGGACTGGCTGCTATTGGGCGAAGTGCCGGGGCAGGATCTCCTGTCATCTC
ACCTTGCTCCTGCCGAGAAAGTATCCATCATGGCTGATGCAATGCGGCGGCTGCATACGCTTGATCCGGC
TACCTGCCCATTCGACCACCAAGCGAAACATCGCATCGAGCGAGCACGTACTCGGATGGAAGCCGGTCTT
GTCGATCAGGATGATCTGGACGAAGAGCATCAGGGGCTCGCGCCAGCCGAACTGTTCGCCAGGCTCAAGG
CGAGCATGCCCGACGGCGAGGATCTCGTCGTGACCCATGGCGATGCCTGCTTGCCGAATATCATGGTGGA
AAATGGCCGCTTTTCTGGATTCATCGACTGTGGCCGGCTGGGTGTGGCGGACCGCTATCAGGACATAGCG
TTGGCTACCCGTGATATTGCTGAAGAGCTTGGCGGCGAATGGGCTGACCGCTTCCTCGTGCTTTACGGTA
TCGCCGCTCCCGATTCGCAGCGCATCGCCTTCTATCGCCTTCTTGACGAGTTCTTCTGAGCGGGACTCTG
GGGTTCGAAATGACCGACCAAGCGACGCCCAACCTGCCATCACGAGATTTCGATTCCACCGCCGCCTTCT
ATGAAAGGTTGGGCTTCGGAATCGTTTTCCGGGACGCCGGCTGGATGATCCTCCAGCGCGGGGATCTCAT
GCTGGAGTTCTTCGCCCACCCTAGGGGGAGGCTAACTGAAACACGGAAGGAGACAATACCGGAAGGAACC
CGCGCTATGACGGCAATAAAAAGACAGAATAAAACGCACGGTGTTGGGTCGTTTGTTCATAAACGCGGGG
TTCGGTCCCAGGGCTGGCACTCTGTCGATACCCCACCGAGACCCCATTGGGGCCAATACGCCCGCGTTTC
TTCCTTTTCCCCACCCCACCCCCCAAGTTCGGGTGAAGGCCCAGGGCTCGCAGCCAACGTCGGGGCGGCA
GGCCCTGCCATAGCCTCAGGTTACTCATATATACTTTAGATTGATTTAAAACTTCATTTTTAATTTAAAA
GGATCTAGGTGAAGATCCTTTTTGATAATCTCATGACCAAAATCCCTTAACGTGAGTTTTCGTTCCACTG
AGCGTCAGACCCCGTAGAAAAGATCAAAGGATCTTCTTGAGATCCTTTTTTTCTGCGCGTAATCTGCTGC
TTGCAAACAAAAAAACCACCGCTACCAGCGGTGGTTTGTTTGCCGGATCAAGAGCTACCAACTCTTTTTC
CGAAGGTAACTGGCTTCAGCAGAGCGCAGATACCAAATACTGTTCTTCTAGTGTAGCCGTAGTTAGGCCA
CCACTTCAAGAACTCTGTAGCACCGCCTACATACCTCGCTCTGCTAATCCTGTTACCAGTGGCTGCTGCC
AGTGGCGATAAGTCGTGTCTTACCGGGTTGGACTCAAGACGATAGTTACCGGATAAGGCGCAGCGGTCGG
GCTGAACGGGGGGTTCGTGCACACAGCCCAGCTTGGAGCGAACGACCTACACCGAACTGAGATACCTACA
GCGTGAGCTATGAGAAAGCGCCACGCTTCCCGAAGGGAGAAAGGCGGACAGGTATCCGGTAAGCGGCAGG
GTCGGAACAGGAGAGCGCACGAGGGAGCTTCCAGGGGGAAACGCCTGGTATCTTTATAGTCCTGTCGGGT
TTCGCCACCTCTGACTTGAGCGTCGATTTTTGTGATGCTCGTCAGGGGGGCGGAGCCTATGGAAAAACGC
CAGCAACGCGGCCTTTTTACGGTTCCTGGCCTTTTGCTGGCCTTTTGCTCACATGTTCTTTCCTGCGTTA
TCCCCTGATTCTGTGGATAACCGTATTACCGCCATGCAT
Features (pLannotate 1.2.2; 14 found; start..end, strand, type, name):
     61..364     +  enhancer       CMV enhancer: human cytomegalovirus immediate early enhancer
    365..568     +  promoter       CMV promoter: human cytomegalovirus (CMV) immediate early promoter
    627..1334    +  CDS            mCherry: mCherry is a basic (constitutively fluorescent) red fluorescent protein published in 2004, derived from Discosoma sp.. It is reported to be a very rapidly-maturing monomer with low acid sensitivity.
   1383..2030    +  CDS            RAB11A: RB11A_HUMAN - Also known as RAB11. Experimental evidence at protein level: Swiss-Prot protein existence level 1. The small GTPases Rab are key regulators of intracellular membrane trafficking, from the formation of transport vesicles to their fusion with membranes. Rabs cycle between an inactive GDP-bound form and an active GTP-bound form that is able to recruit to membranes different set of downstream effectors directly responsible for vesicle formation, movement, tethering and fusion. The small Rab GTPase RAB11A regulates endocytic recycling. Acts as a major regulator of membrane delivery du
   2075..2159    +  CDS            large T antigen (fragment): large T antigen from SV40 (simian virus 40)
   2182..2303    +  polyA_signal   SV40 poly(A) signal: SV40 polyadenylation signal
   2337..2765    -  rep_origin     f1 ori (sequence partly withheld): f1 bacteriophage origin of replication; arrow indicates direction of (+) strand synthesis
   2792..2896    +  promoter       AmpR promoter: bla
   2898..3255    +  promoter       SV40 promoter: SV40 enhancer and early promoter
   3290..4084    +  CDS            NeoR/KanR: aminoglycoside phosphotransferase from Tn5; aph(3')-II (or nptII); confers resistance to neomycin, kanamycin, and G418 (Geneticin®)
   4105..4257    +  CDS            ble (fragment): BLE_KLEPN - Experimental evidence at protein level: Swiss-Prot protein existence level 1. Binding protein with a strong affinity to the bleomycin family of antibiotics. Binds to CL990; an antimitotic-antibiotic compound. From Klebsiella pneumoniae.
   4316..4363    +  polyA_signal   HSV TK poly(A) signal: herpes simplex virus thymidine kinase polyadenylation signal (Cole and Stacy, 1985)
   4454..4470    -  polyA_signal   bGH poly(A) signal (fragment): bovine growth hormone polyadenylation signal
   4692..5280    +  rep_origin     ori: high-copy-number ColE1/pMB1/pBR322/pUC origin of replication
