[The description below was written by a language model from this plasmid's Addgene catalogue record and pLannotate feature annotations shown in this document.]
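Description:
pFX-mCherry-Rab11 is a mammalian expression plasmid of about 5.4 kb, built on the pFX backbone, that produces the red fluorescent protein mCherry fused to the small GTPase Rab11 as a marker of recycling endosomes. The feature table shows the human cytomegalovirus immediate early enhancer and promoter driving an mCherry coding sequence, followed after a short linker by a coding sequence matching human RAB11A, so the GTPase sits at the C-terminal end of the fusion. Rab11A regulates endocytic recycling and associates with membranes of that compartment, which is how it serves here as the targeting sequence. The roughly 1.4 kb insert was placed between EcoRI and XhoI sites, both retained, and the transcript ends at an SV40 polyadenylation signal. The short large T antigen fragment annotated just upstream of it is most likely part of that SV40-derived region rather than a functional element.

The plasmid is maintained in E. coli through a high-copy ColE1/pUC-type origin and selected with kanamycin. A single Tn5 aminoglycoside phosphotransferase gene (NeoR/KanR) provides both selections. A bacterial bla promoter drives it in E. coli, and the adjacent SV40 enhancer/early promoter drives it in mammalian cells, where it confers G418 resistance for stable lines, with an HSV TK polyadenylation signal downstream. An f1 origin is also present, which can support single-stranded DNA production. The small ble and bGH poly(A) fragments appear to be backbone remnants.

The associated publication concerns how the folding behaviour of fluorescent proteins affects the localization of fusion proteins, and this construct is intended for visualizing recycling endosomes in transfected mammalian cells by fluorescence microscopy.
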