Addgene plasmid #174461: pFX-mCherry-Rab11
Purpose: Express mCherry with recycling endosome-targeting sequence in mammalian cells
Depositing lab: Yusuke Ohba. Depositing organization: Hokkaido University. Publication: Folding Latency of Fluorescent Proteins Affects the Mitochondrial Localization of Fusion Proteins. Kashiwagi S, Fujioka Y, Satoh AO, Yoshida A, Fujioka M, Nepal P, Tsuzuki A, Aoki O, Paudel S, Sasajima H, Ohba Y. Cell Struct Funct. 2019 Dec 26;44(2):183-194. doi: 10.1247/csf.19028. Epub 2019 Nov 15. PubMed 31735740.
Backbone
  Vector backbone: pFX
  Backbone size w/o insert (bp): 4000
  Total vector size (bp): 5400
  Vector type: Mammalian Expression
  Selectable markers: Neomycin (select with G418)
Growth in bacteria
  Bacterial resistance: Kanamycin, 50 μg/mL
  Growth temperature: 37°C
  Growth strain: DH5alpha
  Copy number: High Copy
Gene/Insert
  Gene/Insert name: mCherry with recycling endosome-targeting sequence
  Insert size (bp): 1400
  Promoter: CMV
  Tag / fusion protein: small GTPase (Rab11) (C terminal on insert)
  Cloning method: Restriction Enzyme; 5′ cloning site EcoRI (not destroyed); 3′ cloning site XhoI (not destroyed)
  Sequencing primers: 5′ none; 3′ none
Terms and licenses: Academic/Nonprofit Terms; Industry Terms: Not Available to Industry
How to cite: pFX-mCherry-Rab11 was a gift from Yusuke Ohba (Addgene plasmid # 174461 ; http://n2t.net/addgene:174461 ; RRID:Addgene_174461)
